>Addgene plasmid #66342 | GPR183-Tango | depositor partial sequence | sequence record 113297 | empty Tango
GACGGATCGGGAGATCTCCCGATCCCCTATGGTGCACTCTCAGTACAATCTGCTCTGATGCCGCATAGTT
AAGCCAGTATCTGCTCCCTGCTTGTGTGTTGGAGGTCGCTGAGTAGTGCGCGAGCAAAATTTAAGCTACA
ACAAGGCAAGGCTTGACCGACAATTGCATGAAGAATCTGCTTAGGGTTAGGCGTTTTGCGCTGCTTCGCG
ATGTACGGGCCAGATATACGCGTTGACATTGATTATTGACTAGTTATTAATAGTAATCAATTACGGGGTC
ATTAGTTCATAGCCCATATATGGAGTTCCGCGTTACATAACTTACGGTAAATGGCCCGCCTGGCTGACCG
CCCAACGACCCCCGCCCATTGACGTCAATAATGACGTATGTTCCCATAGTAACGCCAATAGGGACTTTCC
ATTGACGTCAATGGGTGGAGTATTTACGGTAAACTGCCCACTTGGCAGTACATCAAGTGTATCATATGCC
AAGTACGCCCCCTATTGACGTCAATGACGGTAAATGGCCCGCCTGGCATTATGCCCAGTACATGACCTTA
TGGGACTTTCCTACTTGGCAGTACATCTACGTATTAGTCATCGCTATTACCATGGTGATGCGGTTTTGGC
AGTACATCAATGGGCGTGGATAGCGGTTTGACTCACGGGGATTTCCAAGTCTCCACCCCATTGACGTCAA
TGGGAGTTTGTTTTGGCACCAAAATCAACGGGACTTTCCAAAATGTCGTAACAACTCCGCCCCATTGACG
CAAATGGGCGGTAGGCGTGTACGGTGGGAGGTCTATATAAGCAGAGCTCTCTGGCTAACTAGAGAACCCA
CTGCTTACTGGCTTATCGAAATTAATACGACTCACTATAGGGAGACCCAAGCTGGCTAGCGTTTAAACTT
AAGCTTGGTACCGAGCTCGGATCCACTAGTCCAGTGTGGTGGAATTCTGCAGATATCCAGCACAGTGGCG
GCCGCGCCACCATGAAGACGATCATCGCCCTGAGCTACATCTTCTGCCTGGTATTCGCCGACTACAAGGA
CGATGATGACGCCAGCATCGATACCGGTGGACGCACCCCACCCAGCCTGGGTCCCCAAGATGAGTCCTGC
ACCACCGCCAGCTCCTCCCTGGCCAAGGACACTTCATCGACCGGTGAGAACCTGTACTTCCAGCTAAGAT
TAGATAAAAGTAAAGTGATTAACAGCGCATTAGAGCTGCTTAATGAGGTCGGAATCGAAGGTTTAACAAC
CCGTAAACTCGCCCAGAAGCTAGGTGTAGAGCAGCCTACATTGTATTGGCATGTAAAAAATAAGCGGGCT
TTGCTCGACGCCTTAGCCATTGAGATGTTAGATAGGCACCATACTCACTTTTGCCCTTTAGAAGGGGAAA
GCTGGCAAGATTTTTTACGTAATAACGCTAAAAGTTTTAGATGTGCTTTACTAAGTCATCGCGATGGAGC
AAAAGTACATTTAGGTACACGGCCTACAGAAAAACAGTATGAAACTCTCGAAAATCAATTAGCCTTTTTA
TGCCAACAAGGTTTTTCACTAGAGAATGCATTATATGCACTCAGCGCTGTGGGGCATTTTACTTTAGGTT
GCGTATTGGAAGATCAAGAGCATCAAGTCGCTAAAGAAGAAAGGGAAACACCTACTACTGATAGTATGCC
GCCATTATTACGACAAGCTATCGAATTATTTGATCACCAAGGTGCAGAGCCAGCCTTCTTATTCGGCCTT
GAATTGATCATATGCGGATTAGAAAAACAACTTAAATGTGAAAGTGGGTCCGCGTACAGCCGCGCGCGTA
CGAAAAACAATTACGGGTCTACCATCGAGGGCCTGCTCGATCTCCCGGACGACGACGCCCCCGAAGAGGC
GGGGCTGGCGGCTCCGCGCCTGTCCTTTCTCCCCGCGGGACACACGCGCAGACTGTCGACGGCCCCCCCG
ACCGATGTCAGCCTGGGGGACGAGCTCCACTTAGACGGCGAGGACGTGGCGATGGCGCATGCCGACGCGC
TAGACGATTTCGATCTGGACATGTTGGGGGACGGGGATTCCCCGGGTCCGGGATTTACCCCCCACGACTC
CGCCCCCTACGGCGCTCTGGATATGGCCGACTTCGAGTTTGAGCAGATGTTTACCGATGCCCTTGGAATT
GACGAGTACGGTGGGTAGCTCGAGTCTAGAGGGCCCGTTTAAACCCGCTGATCAGCCTCGACTGTGCCTT
CTAGTTGCCAGCCATCTGTTGTTTGCCCCTCCCCCGTGCCTTCCTTGACCCTGGAAGGTGCCACTCCCAC
TGTCCTTTCCTAATAAAATGAGGAAATTGCATCGCATTGTCTGAGTAGGTGTCATTCTATTCTGGGGGGT
GGGGTGGGGCAGGACAGCAAGGGGGAGGATTGGGAAGACAATAGCAGGCATGCTGGGGATGCGGTGGGCT
CTATGGCTTCTGAGGCGGAAAGAACCAGCTGGGGCTCTAGGGGGTATCCCC
[124 nt withheld, positions 2502-2625]
C
[91 nt withheld, positions 2627-2717]
A
[49 nt withheld, positions 2719-2767]
CCTTTGACGTTGGAGTCCACGTTCTTT
[37 nt withheld, positions 2795-2831]
ACCCTATCTCGGTCTATTCTTTTGATTTATAAGGGATTTTGCCGATTTCGGCCTATTGGTTAAAAAATGA
GCTGATTTAACAAAAATTTAACGCGAATTAATTCTGTGGAATGTGTGTCAGTTAGGGTGTGGAAAGTCCC
CAGGCTCCCCAGCAGGCAGAAGTATGCAAAGCATGCATCTCAATTAGTCAGCAACCAGGTGTGGAAAGTC
CCCAGGCTCCCCAGCAGGCAGAAGTATGCAAAGCATGCATCTCAATTAGTCAGCAACCATAGTCCCGCCC
CTAACTCCGCCCATCCCGCCCCTAACTCCGCCCAGTTCCGCCCATTCTCCGCCCCATGGCTGACTAATTT
TTTTTATTTATGCAGAGGCCGAGGCCGCCTCTGCCTCTGAGCTATTCCAGAAGTAGTGAGGAGGCTTTTT
TGGAGGCCTAGGCTTTTGCAAAAAGCTCCCGGGAGCTTGTATATCCATTTTCGGATCTGATCAAGAGACA
GGATGAGGATCGTTTCGCATGATTGAACAAGATGGATTGCACGCAGGTTCTCCGGCCGCTTGGGTGGAGA
GGCTATTCGGCTATGACTGGGCACAACAGACAATCGGCTGCTCTGATGCCGCCGTGTTCCGGCTGTCAGC
GCAGGGGCGCCCGGTTCTTTTTGTCAAGACCGACCTGTCCGGTGCCCTGAATGAACTGCAGGACGAGGCA
GCGCGGCTATCGTGGCTGGCCACGACGGGCGTTCCTTGCGCAGCTGTGCTCGACGTTGTCACTGAAGCGG
GAAGGGACTGGCTGCTATTGGGCGAAGTGCCGGGGCAGGATCTCCTGTCATCTCACCTTGCTCCTGCCGA
GAAAGTATCCATCATGGCTGATGCAATGCGGCGGCTGCATACGCTTGATCCGGCTACCTGCCCATTCGAC
CACCAAGCGAAACATCGCATCGAGCGAGCACGTACTCGGATGGAAGCCGGTCTTGTCGATCAGGATGATC
TGGACGAAGAGCATCAGGGGCTCGCGCCAGCCGAACTGTTCGCCAGGCTCAAGGCGCGCATGCCCGACGG
CGAGGATCTCGTCGTGACCCATGGCGATGCCTGCTTGCCGAATATCATGGTGGAAAATGGCCGCTTTTCT
GGATTCATCGACTGTGGCCGGCTGGGTGTGGCGGACCGCTATCAGGACATAGCGTTGGCTACCCGTGATA
TTGCTGAAGAGCTTGGCGGCGAATGGGCTGACCGCTTCCTCGTGCTTTACGGTATCGCCGCTCCCGATTC
GCAGCGCATCGCCTTCTATCGCCTTCTTGACGAGTTCTTCTGAGCGGGACTCTGGGGTTCGAAATGACCG
ACCAAGCGACGCCCAACCTGCCATCACGAGATTTCGATTCCACCGCCGCCTTCTATGAAAGGTTGGGCTT
CGGAATCGTTTTCCGGGACGCCGGCTGGATGATCCTCCAGCGCGGGGATCTCATGCTGGAGTTCTTCGCC
CACCCCAACTTGTTTATTGCAGCTTATAATGGTTACAAATAAAGCAATAGCATCACAAATTTCACAAATA
AAGCATTTTTTTCACTGCATTCTAGTTGTGGTTTGTCCAAACTCATCAATGTATCTTATCATGTCTGTAT
ACCGTCGACCTCTAGCTAGAGCTTGGCGTAATCATGGTCATAGCTGTTTCCTGTGTGAAATTGTTATCCG
CTCACAATTCCACACAACATACGAGCCGGAAGCATAAAGTGTAAAGCCTGGGGTGCCTAATGAGTGAGCT
AACTCACATTAATTGCGTTGCGCTCACTGCCCGCTTTCCAGTCGGGAAACCTGTCGTGCCAGCTGCATTA
ATGAATCGGCCAACGCGCGGGGAGAGGCGGTTTGCGTATTGGGCGCTCTTCCGCTTCCTCGCTCACTGAC
TCGCTGCGCTCGGTCGTTCGGCTGCGGCGAGCGGTATCAGCTCACTCAAAGGCGGTAATACGGTTATCCA
CAGAATCAGGGGATAACGCAGGAAAGAACATGTGAGCAAAAGGCCAGCAAAAGGCCAGGAACCGTAAAAA
GGCCGCGTTGCTGGCGTTTTTCCATAGGCTCCGCCCCCCTGACGAGCATCACAAAAATCGACGCTCAAGT
CAGAGGTGGCGAAACCCGACAGGACTATAAAGATACCAGGCGTTTCCCCCTGGAAGCTCCCTCGTGCGCT
CTCCTGTTCCGACCCTGCCGCTTACCGGATACCTGTCCGCCTTTCTCCCTTCGGGAAGCGTGGCGCTTTC
TCATAGCTCACGCTGTAGGTATCTCAGTTCGGTGTAGGTCGTTCGCTCCAAGCTGGGCTGTGTGCACGAA
CCCCCCGTTCAGCCCGACCGCTGCGCCTTATCCGGTAACTATCGTCTTGAGTCCAACCCGGTAAGACACG
ACTTATCGCCACTGGCAGCAGCCACTGGTAACAGGATTAGCAGAGCGAGGTATGTAGGCGGTGCTACAGA
GTTCTTGAAGTGGTGGCCTAACTACGGCTACACTAGAAGAACAGTATTTGGTATCTGCGCTCTGCTGAAG
CCAGTTACCTTCGGAAAAAGAGTTGGTAGCTCTTGATCCGGCAAACAAACCACCGCTGGTAGCGGTTTTT
TTGTTTGCAAGCAGCAGATTACGCGCAGAAAAAAAGGATCTCAAGAAGATCCTTTGATCTTTTCTACGGG
GTCTGACGCTCAGTGGAACGAAAACTCACGTTAAGGGATTTTGGTCATGAGATTATCAAAAAGGATCTTC
ACCTAGATCCTTTTAAATTAAAAATGAAGTTTTAAATCAATCTAAAGTATATATGAGTAAACTTGGTCTG
ACAGTTACCAATGCTTAATCAGTGAGGCACCTATCTCAGCGATCTGTCTATTTCGTTCATCCATAGTTGC
CTGACTCCCCGTCGTGTAGATAACTACGATACGGGAGGGCTTACCATCTGGCCCCAGTGCTGCAATGATA
CCGCGAGACCCACGCTCACCGGCTCCAGATTTATCAGCAATAAACCAGCCAGCCGGAAGGGCCGAGCGCA
GAAGTGGTCCTGCAACTTTATCCGCCTCCATCCAGTCTATTAATTGTTGCCGGGAAGCTAGAGTAAGTAG
TTCGCCAGTTAATAGTTTGCGCAACGTTGTTGCCATTGCTACAGGCATCGTGGTGTCACGCTCGTCGTTT
GGTATGGCTTCATTCAGCTCCGGTTCCCAACGATCAAGGCGAGTTACATGATCCCCCATGTTGTGCAAAA
AAGCGGTTAGCTCCTTCGGTCCTCCGATCGTTGTCAGAAGTAAGTTGGCCGCAGTGTTATCACTCATGGT
TATGGCAGCACTGCATAATTCTCTTACTGTCATGCCATCCGTAAGATGCTTTTCTGTGACTGGTGAGTAC
TCAACCAAGTCATTCTGAGAATAGTGTATGCGGCGACCGAGTTGCTCTTGCCCGGCGTCAATACGGGATA
ATACCGCGCCACATAGCAGAACTTTAAAAGTGCTCATCATTGGAAAACGTTCTTCGGGGCGAAAACTCTC
AAGGATCTTACCGCTGTTGAGATCCAGTTCGATGTAACCCACTCGTGCACCCAACTGATCTTCAGCATCT
TTTACTTTCACCAGCGTTTCTGGGTGAGCAAAAACAGGAAGGCAAAATGCCGCAAAAAAGGGAATAAGGG
CGACACGGAAATGTTGAATACTCATACTCTTCCTTTTTCAATATTATTGAAGCATTTATCAGGGTTATTG
TCTCATGAGCGGATACATATTTGAATGTATTTAGAAAAATAAACAAATAGGGGTTCCGCGCACATTTCCC
CGAAAAGTGCCACCTGACGTC
