>Addgene plasmid #66342 | GPR183-Tango | depositor partial sequence | sequence record 113298 | GPR183
[1083 nt withheld, positions 1-1083]
