>Addgene plasmid #66342 | GPR183-Tango | addgene partial sequence | sequence record 119939 | CMV-F 5'-CGCAAATGGGCGGTAGGCGTG-3'
GCTCTCTGGCTAACTAGAGAACCCACTGCTTACTGGCTTATCGAAATTAATACGACTCACTATAGGGAGA
CCCAAGCTGGCTAGCGTTTAAACTTAAGCTTGGTACCGAGCTCGGATCCACTAGTCCAGTGTGGTGGAAT
TCTGCAGATATCCAGCACAGTGGCGGCCGCGCCACCATGAAGACGATCATCGCCCTGAGCTACATCTTCT
GCCTGGTATTCGCCGACTACAAGGACGATGATGACGCCAGCATCGAT
[750 nt withheld, positions 258-1007]
