>Addgene plasmid #66342 | GPR183-Tango | addgene partial sequence | sequence record 119942 | Tet-R 5'-GGCGAGTTTACGGGTTGTTA-3'
GCTCTAATGCGCTGTTAATCACTTTACTTTTATCTAATCTTAGCTGGAAGTACAGGTTCTCACCGGTCGA
TGAAGTGTCCTTGGCCAGGGAGGAGCTGGCGGTGGTGCAGGACTCATCTTGGGGACCCAGGCTGGGTGGG
GTGCGTCCACCGGTATCGAT
[883 nt withheld, positions 161-1043]
