[The description below was written by a language model from this plasmid's Addgene catalogue record.]
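Description:
GPR183-Tango is a mammalian expression plasmid from the PRESTO-Tango collection, built on an "empty Tango" backbone of about 6.6 kb that was itself derived from pcDNA3.1(+). It is maintained as a high-copy plasmid in E. coli under ampicillin selection and carries a neomycin resistance marker, so transfected mammalian cells can be selected with G418. The record has no feature table, so origins of replication and other backbone elements are not itemised.

The payload is the human GPR183 coding sequence (also known as EBI2; about 1.1 kb), driven by the CMV promoter and cloned by restriction enzymes between a retained 5′ NotI site and a 3′ site. That 3′ site is nominally XhoI, but the depositor notes that most vectors in the series carry XbaI downstream of the tTA sequence instead. The backbone supplies an N-terminal FLAG tag, which can be used to detect the receptor. The comments and the Tet-R sequencing primer indicate that a tTA transcriptional activator lies downstream of the receptor insert.

The stated assay principle is transcriptional activation following arrestin translocation: ligand-driven arrestin recruitment to the receptor is converted into a tTA-dependent transcriptional output. The record does not describe the linker, cleavage site or reporter components involved.

The construct is intended for parallel screening of ligands across the GPCR family. It was generated within a programme that provides research tools for understudied members of commonly drug-targeted protein families, including non-olfactory GPCRs.
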