Addgene plasmid #66342: GPR183-Tango
Purpose: Expression of G protein-coupled receptors for PRESTO-Tango: parallel receptorome expression and screening via transcriptional output, with transcriptional activation following arrestin translocation
Depositing lab: Bryan Roth. Publication: PRESTO-Tango as an open-source resource for interrogation of the druggable human GPCRome. Kroeze WK, Sassano MF, Huang XP, Lansu K, McCorvy JD, Giguere PM, Sciaky N, Roth BL. Nat Struct Mol Biol. 2015 May;22(5):362-9. doi: 10.1038/nsmb.3014. Epub 2015 Apr 20. PubMed 25895059.
Backbone
  Vector backbone: empty Tango
  Backbone size w/o insert (bp): 6632
  Vector type: Mammalian Expression
  Selectable markers: Neomycin (select with G418)
Growth in bacteria
  Bacterial resistance: Ampicillin, 100 μg/mL
  Growth temperature: 37°C
  Growth strain: DH5alpha
  Copy number: High Copy
Gene/Insert
  Gene/Insert name: GPR183 (alt name: EBI2)
  Species: H. sapiens (human)
  Insert size (bp): 1083
  Entrez Gene: GPR183 (a.k.a. EBI2, hEBI2)
  Promoter: CMV
  Tag / fusion protein: FLAG (N terminal on backbone)
  Cloning method: Restriction Enzyme; 5′ cloning site NotI (not destroyed); 3′ cloning site XhoI (unknown if destroyed)
  Sequencing primers: 5′ CMV-F; 3′ Tet-R
Terms and licenses: Academic/Nonprofit Terms; Industry Terms: Not Available to Industry
Depositor comments: Please note: Most of the PRESTO-Tango vectors do not contain the XhoI cut site downstream of the tTA sequence and instead carry an XbaI site. If you need to perform an XhoI digest we recommend sequencing with a forward primer at the C-terminus of tTA to determine which of the two sites is present. Suggested primer: 5-gagctccacttagacggcgagg-3. Original backbone was pcDNA3.1(+). These plasmids were generated as part of the Illuminating the Druggable Genome (IDG) program sponsored by the NIH Common Fund. The goal of this program is to identify, gather, and distribute information and resources for proteins that currently are not well-studied yet belong to commonly drug-targeted protein families: protein kinases, non-olfactory G-protein coupled receptors (GPCRs), and ion channels. The IDG program is designed to develop fundamental research tools for understudied proteins, elucidate their function, and disseminate the IDG-related resources and data to the greater scientific community.
How to cite: GPR183-Tango was a gift from Bryan Roth (Addgene plasmid # 66342 ; http://n2t.net/addgene:66342 ; RRID:Addgene_66342)
